>Addgene plasmid #90507 | pPKm-234 | addgene full sequence | sequence record 204697 | Addgene NGS Result
TGGCTCCGGTGCCCGTCAGTGGGCAGAGCGCACATCGCCCACAGTCCCCGAGAAGTTGGGGGGAGGGGTC
GGCAATTGAACCGGTGCCTAGAGAAGGTGGCGCGGGGTAAACTGGGAAAGTGATGTCGTGTACTGGCTCC
GCCTTTTTCCCGAGGGTGGGGGAGAACCGTATATAAGTGCAGTAGTCGCCGTGAACGTTCTTTTTCGCAA
CGGGTTTGCCGCCAGAACACAGGTAAGTGCCGTGTGTGGTTCCCGCGGGCCTGGCCTCTTTACGGGTTAT
GGCCCTTGCGTGCCTTGAATTACTTCCACCTGGCTGCAGTACGTGATTCTTGATCCCGAGCTTCGGGTTG
GAAGTGGGTGGGAGAGTTCGAGGCCTTGCGCTTAAGGAGCCCCTTCGCCTCGTGCTTGAGTTGAGGCCTG
GCCTGGGCGCTGGGGCCGCCGCGTGCGAATCTGGTGGCACCTTCGCGCCTGTCTCGCTGCTTTCGATAAG
TCTCTAGCCATTTAAAATTTTTGATGACCTGCTGCGACGCTTTTTTTCTGGCAAGATAGTCTTGTAAATG
CGGGCCAAGATCTGCACACTGGTATTTCGGTTTTTGGGGCCGCGGGCGGCGACGGGGCCCGTGCGTCCCA
GCGCACATGTTCGGCGAGGCGGGGCCTGCGAGCGCGGCCACCGAGAATCGGACGGGGGTAGTCTCAAGCT
GGCCGGCCTGCTCTGGTGCCTGGCCTCGCGCCGCCGTGTATCGCCCCGCCCTGGGCGGCAAGGCTGGCCC
GGTCGGCACCAGTTGCGTGAGCGGAAAGATGGCCGCTTCCCGGCCCTGCTGCAGGGAGCTCAAAATGGAG
GACGCGGCGCTCGGGAGAGCGGGCGGGTGAGTCACCCACACAAAGGAAAAGGGCCTTTCCGTCCTCAGCC
GTCGCTTCATGTGACTCCACGGAGTACCGGGCGCCGTCCAGGCACCTCGATTAGTTCTCGAGCTTTTGGA
GTACGTCGTCTTTAGGTTGGGGGGAGGGGTTTTATGCGATGGAGTTTCCCCACACTGAGTGGGTGGAGAC
TGAAGTTAGGCCAGCTTGGCACTTGATGTAATTCTCCTTGGAATTTGCCCTTTTTGAGTTTGGATCTTGG
TTCATTCTCAAGCCTCAGACAGTGGTTCAAAGTTTTTTTCTTCCATTTCAGGTGTCGTGAGGAATTGATC
CTTCGAACTAGAATTCGAAGCTTGAGCTCGAGATCTGAGTCCGGTAGCGCTAGTTCGAAGGATCCGCTAG
CACATTCGAAGCCGCCACCATGTCCGTCTTGACACCATTGTTGTTGAGAGGGTTGACAGGTTCAGCCAGG
AGATTGCCAGTGCCCAGAGCCAAAATACATTCATTATTCGAAGCCGCCACCATGGAACAGAAGCTGATCT
CCGAAGAGGACCTGATGGTCGCCAACCTGGCCACCATGCTGAGGGAGGGCACCAAGACAAGTCACACCAT
GGCCGAGAATGTCGGATTCGTGAAATGCTTTCTCAAGGGTGTTGTGGAAAAGAAGTCCTACAGGAAGCTG
GTGGCTGACCTGTATTACGTGTACTCAGCCATGGAAGAGGAGATGGAGAGACTGAAAGATCATCCTGTCG
TGTCCCAGATCTATTTTCCAGAACTCAACAGGAAGCAGTCACTGGAGACAGACCTGAGATATTACTTCGG
ACCCAATTGGCAGGCCGAGGCCAAAATTACCCCCGCAGGACAGGCCTATGTGGACAGGATTCATGAGGTG
GCTCAGACCGCCCCTGAACTCCTGGTCTCACACTCCTATACCCGCTATCTCGGCGACCTGAGCGGAGGCC
AGATCCTGAAGAAGATCGCACAGAACGCAATGAATCTGGACGGGGAGGGAACCGCTTTCTACGAGTTTGA
GAATATCAGTGACGAGAAAGCCTTCAAAGATAAGTACCGGGCAGCAATGAATAGCCTGGATGTGCCAGAG
GAAACTGCTGAACAGATCGTGCAGGAAGCCAATGATGCCTTCGGCATGAACATGAATATGTTTAAGGAGC
TGGAAGGTAATCTGGTCAAGGCCATCGGCGTCATGCTGTTTAATACCCTGACACGCCGGAGAACCAAGGG
CAGCACAGACGCAGACCTGTCACCTGCTTCTAATGGAAGCGGAGCTACTAACTTCAGCCTGCTGAAGCAG
GCTGGAGACGTGGAGGAGAACCCTGGACCTATGAGTGTTCTGACCCCATTGCTGTTGAGAGGACTGACTG
GTTCCGCCAGGAGGTTGCCCGTGCCAAGAGCCAAAATACATAGCTTAGCTAGCGGATCCATGGATTACAA
GGATGACGACGATAAGTCTAGCATGACTGCTCCTGCCACAAAACCTAAGTTTTACCCTCTGATTGAGCAG
CTGGCAGGAGTGATCCTGGAGACCTGGCACCAGCATCTGGAGCTGGAACCCTTTACCCTGCCTGAAGGAC
TGGGCTATATTGAAGGCAAGCTGGAAGGCGAGAGACTGACTATTGAGAACACCTGTTACCAGAGCCAGCA
CTTCAGGAAGATGCACCTGGAGATGGCCAAAGTGGGAGAAAACCTGGACATCCTGCACTGCGTCATGTTT
CCCAGGGCCGAATATGCTCTGCCCATGTTCGGCTGTGACCTGGTCGGCAATCCAAGAGGCGTGAGTGCCG
CTATTGCAGACCTGTCTCCTACCTCCGCAGACAAGACTCTGTCCGTGGACTATCAGACAAGGCTGAGACA
GAACCAGGGGAATCTGAACTTCAGTCAGCCAAGAGACCTGCCCGAATGGGGAGCAATCTTCAGCGAGTTT
TGCCTGTTTATCCGGCCAAGTAATCCCAACGAAGAGCAGCAGTTTCTGGAGCGCGTGAGAGAGTTCCTGA
CAATCCATTGTCAGCTGGCCCTGGGCCTGGAAAAGCTGAGCCCAGCAGAACAGGCTATCTATCTGGCTGG
CCAGAGGCACTATTGCCAGGAGCAGCAGAGGAATGACAAAACCAGGAGAGTGCTGGAGAAAGCCTTTAAC
CCCGATTGGGCAGAGCGATACATGAGCCAGGTGCTGTTTGACATCCCCGCCTAATAAGAATTCGCCAGCA
CAGTGGTCGACCCTGTGGAATGTGTGTCAGTTAGGGTGTGGAAAGTCCCCAGGCTCCCCAGCAGGCAGAA
GTATGCAAAGCATGCATCTCAATTAGTCAGCAACCAGGTGTGGAAAGTCCCCAGGCTCCCCAGCAGGCAG
AAGTATGCAAAGCATGCATCTCAATTAGTCAGCAACCATAGTCCCGCCCCTAACTCCGCCCATCCCGCCC
CTAACTCCGCCCAGTTCCGCCCATTCTCCGCCCCATGGCTGACTAATTTTTTTTATTTATGCAGAGGCCG
AGGCCGCCTCGGCCTCTGAGCTATTCCAGAAGTAGTGAGGAGGCTTTTTTGGAGGCCTAGGCTTTTGCAA
AAAGCTTACCATGACCGAGTACAAGCCCACGGTGCGCCTCGCCACCCGCGACGACGTCCCCAGGGCCGTA
CGCACCCTCGCCGCCGCGTTCGCCGACTACCCCGCCACGCGCCACACCGTCGATCCGGACCGCCACATCG
AGCGGGTCACCGAGCTGCAAGAACTCTTCCTCACGCGCGTCGGGCTCGACATCGGCAAGGTGTGGGTCGC
GGACGACGGCGCCGCGGTGGCGGTCTGGACCACGCCGGAGAGCGTCGAAGCGGGGGCGGTGTTCGCCGAG
ATCGGCCCGCGCATGGCCGAGTTGAGCGGTTCCCGGCTGGCCGCGCAGCAACAGATGGAAGGCCTCCTGG
CGCCGCACCGGCCCAAGGAGCCCGCGTGGTTCCTGGCCACCGTCGGCGTCTCGCCCGACCACCAGGGCAA
GGGTCTGGGCAGCGCCGTCGTGCTCCCCGGAGTGGAGGCGGCCGAGCGCGCCGGGGTGCCCGCCTTCCTG
GAGACCTCCGCGCCCCGCAACCTCCCCTTCTACGAGCGGCTCGGCTTCACCGTCACCGCCGACGTCGAGG
TGCCCGAAGGACCGCGCACCTGGTGCATGACCCGCAAGCCCGGTGCCTGACGCCCGCCCCACGACCCGCA
GCGCCCGACCGAAAGGAGCGCACGACCCCATGCATCGATAAAATAAAAGATTTTATTTAGTCTCCAGAAA
AAGGGGGCGGCCGCTCGAGACCTAGAAAAACATGGAGCAATCACAAGTAGCAATACAGCAGCTACCAATG
CTGATTGTGCCTGGCTAGAAGCACAAGAGGAGGAGGAGGTGGGTTTTCCAGTCACACCTCAGGTACCTTT
AAGACCAATGACTTACAAGGCAGCTGTAGATCTTAGCCACTTTTTAAAAGAAAAGGGGGGACTGGAAGGG
CTAATTCACTCCCAACGAAGACAAGATCTGCTTTTTGCTTGTACTGGGTCTCTCTGGTTAGACCAGATCT
GAGCCTGGGAGCTCTCTGGCTAACTAGGGAACCCACTGCTTAAGCCTCAATAAAGCTTGCCTTGAGTGCT
TCAAGTAGTGTGTGCCCGTCTGTTGTGTGACTCTGGTAACTAGAGATCCCTCAGACCCTTTTAGTCAGTG
TGGAAAATCTCTAGCAGTAGTAGTTCATGTCATCTTATTATTCAGTATTTATAACTTGCAAAGAAATGAA
TATCAGAGAGTGAGAGGCCTTGACATTATAATAGATTTAGCAGGAATTGAACTAGGAGTGGAGCACACAG
GCAAAGTTCTAGAGCTCGCTGATCAGCCTCGACTGTGCCTTCTAGTTGCCAGCCATCTGTTGTTTGCCCC
TCCCCCGTGCCTTCCTTGACCCTGGAAGGTGCCACTCCCACTGTCCTTTCCTAATAAAATGAGGAAATTG
CATCGCATTGTCTGAGTAGGTGTCATTCTATTCTGGGGGGTGGGGTGGGGCAGGACAGCAAGGGGGAGGA
TTGGGAAGACAATAGCAGGCATGCTGGGGATGCGGTGGGCTCTATGGCTTCTGAGGCGGAAAGAACCAGC
TGGGGGCGCGCCCCTCGAGGCCGCCATGGTCATAGCTGTTTGACGTCAGGTGGCACTTTTCGGGGAAATG
TGCGCGGAACCCCTATTTGTTTATTTTTCTAAATACATTCAAATATGTATCCGCTCACGAGACAATAACC
CTGATAAATGCTTCAATAATATTGAAAAAGGAAGAGTATGAGTATTCAACATTTCCGTGTCGCCCTTATT
CCCTTTTTTGCGGCATTTTGCCTTCCTGTTTTTGCTCACCCAGAAACGCTGGTGAAAGTAAAAGATGCTG
AAGATCAGTTGGGTGCACGAGTGGGTTACATCGAACTGGATCTCAACAGCGGTAAGATCCTTGAGAGTTT
TCGCCCCGAAGAACGTTTTCCAATGATGAGCACTTTTAAAGTTCTGCTATGTGGCGCGGTATTATCCCGT
ATTGACGCCGGGCAAGAGCAACTCGGTCGCCGCATACACTATTCTCAGAATGACTTGGTTGAGTACTCAC
CAGTCACAGAAAAGCATCTTACGGATGGCATGACAGTAAGAGAATTATGCAGTGCTGCCATAACCATGAG
TGATAACACTGCGGCCAACTTACTTCTGACAACGATCGGAGGACCGAAGGAGCTAACCGCTTTTTTGCAC
AACATGGGGGATCATGTAACTCGCCTTGATCGTTGGGAACCGGAGCTGAATGAAGCCATACCAAACGACG
AGCGTGACACCACGATGCCTGTAGCAATGGCAACAACGTTGCGCAAACTATTAACTGGCGAACTACTTAC
TCTAGCTTCCCGGCAACAATTAATAGACTGGATGGAGGCGGATAAAGTTGCAGGACCACTTCTGCGCTCG
GCCCTTCCGGCTGGCTGGTTTATTGCTGATAAATCTGGAGCCGGTGAGCGTGGGTCTCGCGGTATCATTG
CAGCACTGGGGCCAGATGGTAAGCCCTCCCGTATCGTAGTTATCTACACGACGGGGAGTCAGGCAACTAT
GGATGAACGAAATAGACAGATCGCTGAGATAGGTGCCTCACTGATTAAGCATTGGTAACTGTCAGACCAA
GTTTACTCATATATACTTTAGATTGATTTAAAACTTCATTTTTAATTTAAAAGGATCTAGGTGAAGATCC
TTTTTGATAATCTCATGACCAAAATCCCTTAACGTGAGTTTTCGTTCCACTGAGCGTCAGACCCCGTAGA
AAAGATCAAAGGATCTTCTTGAGATCCTTTTTTTCTGCGCGTAATCTGCTGCTTGCAAACAAAAAAACCA
CCGCTACCAGCGGTGGTTTGTTTGCCGGATCAAGAGCTACCAACTCTTTTTCCGAAGGTAACTGGCTTCA
GCAGAGCGCAGATACCAAATACTGTTCTTCTAGTGTAGCCGTAGTTAGGCCACCACTTCAAGAACTCTGT
AGCACCGCCTACATACCTCGCTCTGCTAATCCTGTTACCAGTGGCTGCTGCCAGTGGCGATAAGTCGTGT
CTTACCGGGTTGGACTCAAGACGATAGTTACCGGATAAGGCGCAGCGGTCGGGCTGAACGGGGGGTTCGT
GCACACAGCCCAGCTTGGAGCGAACGACCTACACCGAACTGAGATACCTACAGCGTGAGCTATGAGAAAG
CGCCACGCTTCCCGAAGGGAGAAAGGCGGACAGGTATCCGGTAAGCGGCAGGGTCGGAACAGGAGAGCGC
ACGAGGGAGCTTCCAGGGGGAAACGCCTGGTATCTTTATAGTCCTGTCGGGTTTCGCCACCTCTGACTTG
AGCGTCGATTTTTGTGATGCTCGTCAGGGGGGCGGAGCCTATGGAAAAACGCCAGCAACGCGGCCTTTTT
ACGGTTCTGGCCTTTTGCACGGACCGCCACTGCCAATTACCTGTGGTTTCATTTACTCTAAACCTGTGAT
TCCTCTGAATTATTTTCATTTTAAAGAAATTGTATTTGTTAAATATGTACTACAAACTTAGTAGTTGGAA
GGGCTAATTCACTCCCAAAGAAGACAAGATATCCTTGATCTGTGGATCTACCACACACAAGGCTACTTCC
CTGATTAGCAGAACTACACACCAGGGCCAGGGGTCAGATATCCACTGACCTTTGGATGGTGCTACAAGCT
AGTACCAGTTGAGCCAGATAAGGTAGAAGAGGCCAATAAAGGAGAGAACACCAGCTTGTTACACCCTGTG
AGCCTGCATGGGATGGATGACCCGGAGAGAGAAGTGTTAGAGTGGAGGTTTGACAGCCGCCTAGCATTTC
ATCACGTGGCCCGAGAGCTGCATCCGGAGTACTTCAAGAACTGCTGATATCGAGCTTGCTACAAGGGACT
TTCCGCTGGGGACTTTCCAGGGAGGCGTGGCCTGGGCGGGACTGGGGAGTGGCGAGCCCTCAGATCCTGC
ATATAAGCAGCTGCTTTTTGCCTGTACTGGGTCTCTCTGGTTAGACCAGATCTGAGCCTGGGAGCTCTCT
GGCTAACTAGGGAACCCACTGCTTAAGCCTCAATAAAGCTTGCCTTGAGTGCTTCAAGTAGTGTGTGCCC
GTCTGTTGTGTGACTCTGGTAACTAGAGATCCCTCAGACCCTTTTAGTCAGTGTGGAAAATCTCTAGCAG
TGGCGCCCGAACAGGGACTTGAAAGCGAAAGGGAAACCAGAGGAGCTCTCTCGACGCAGGACTCGGCTTG
CTGAAGCGCGCACGGCAAGAGGCGAGGGGCGGCGACTGGTGAGTACGCCAAAAATTTTGACTAGCGGAGG
CTAGAAGGAGAGAGATGGGTGCGAGAGCGTCAGTATTAAGCGGGGGAGAATTAGATCGCGATGGGAAAAA
ATTCGGTTAAGGCCAGGGGGAAAGAAAAAATATAAATTAAAACATATAGTATGGGCAAGCAGGGAGCTAG
AACGATTCGCAGTTAATCCTGGCCTGTTAGAAACATCAGAAGGCTGTAGACAAATACTGGGACAGCTACA
ACCATCCCTTCAGACAGGATCAGAAGAACTTAGATCATTATATAATACAGTAGCAACCCTCTATTGTGTG
CATCAAAGGATAGAGATAAAAGACACCAAGGAAGCTTTAGACAAGATAGAGGAAGAGCAAAACAAAAGTA
AGACCACCGCACAGCAACCGGCCGCTGATCTTCAGACCTGGAGGAGGAGATATGAGGGACAATTGGAGAA
GTGAATTATATAAATATAAAGTAGTAAAAATTGAACCATTAGGAGTAGCACCCACCAAGGCAAAGAGAAG
AGTGGTGCAGAGAGAAAAAAGAGCAGTGGGAATAGGAGCTTTGTTCCTTGGGTTCTTGGGAGCAGCAGGA
AGCACTATGGGCGCAGCGTCAATGACGCTGACGGTACAGGCCAGACAATTATTGTCTGGTATAGTGCAGC
AGCAGAACAATTTGCTGAGGGCTATTGAGGCGCAACAGCATCTGTTGCAACTCACAGTCTGGGGCATCAA
GCAGCTCCAGGCAAGAATCCTGGCTGTGGAAAGATACCTAAAGGATCAACAGCTCCTGGGGATTTGGGGT
TGCTCTGGAAAACTCATTTGCACCACTGCTGTGCCTTGGAATGCTAGTTGGAGTAATAAATCTCTGGAAC
AGATTTGGAATCACACGACCTGGATGGAGTGGGACAGAGAAATTAACAATTACACAAGCTTAATACACTC
CTTAATTGAAGAATCGCAAAACCAGCAAGAAAAGAATGAACAAGAATTATTGGAATTAGATAAATGGGCA
AGTTTGTGGAATTGGTTTAACATAACAAATTGGCTGTGGTATATAAAATTATTCATAATGATAGTAGGAG
GCTTGGTAGGTTTAAGAATAGTTTTTGCTGTACTTTCTATAGTGAATAGAGTTAGGCAGGGATATTCACC
ATTATCGTTTCAGACCCACCTCCCAACCCCGAGGGGACCCGACAGGCCCGAAGGAATAGAAGAAGAAGGT
GGAGAGAGAGACAGAGACAGATCCATTCGATTAGTGAACGGATCTCGACGGTATCGCCACAAATGGCAGT
ATTCATCCACAATTTTAAAAGAAAGGGGGGGATTGGGGGGTACAGTGCAGGGGAAAGAATAGTAGACATA
ATAGCAACAGACATACAAACTAAAGAATTACAAAAACAAATTACAAAAATTCAAAATTTTCGGGTTTATT
ACAGGGACAGCAGAGATCCACTTTGGATCGATAAGCTTTGCAAAGATGGATAAAGTTTTAAACAGAGAGG
AATCTTTGCAGCTAATGGACCTTCTAGGTCTTGAAAGGAGTGGGAAT
Features (pLannotate 1.2.2; 24 found; start..end, strand, type, name):
      2..1180    +  promoter       EF-1α promoter: strong constitutive promoter for human elongation factor EF-1α
   1200..1243    -  misc_feature   MCS (fragment): multiple cloning site
   1280..1366    +  CDS            COX8A (fragment): COX8A_HUMAN - Also known as COX8, COX8L. Experimental evidence at protein level: Swiss-Prot protein existence level 1. Component of the cytochrome c oxidase, the last enzyme in the mitochondrial electron transport chain which drives oxidative phosphorylation. The respiratory chain contains 3 multisubunit complexes succinate dehydrogenase (complex II, CII), ubiquinol- cytochrome c oxidoreductase (cytochrome b-c1 complex, complex III, CIII) and cytochrome c oxidase (complex IV, CIV), that cooperate to transfer electrons derived from NADH and succinate to molecular oxygen, creating an electrochem
   1415..2122    +  CDS            pbsA1: HO1_SYNY3 - Experimental evidence at protein level: Swiss-Prot protein existence level 1. Catalyzes the opening of the heme ring with the release of iron. Key enzyme in the synthesis of the chromophoric part of the photosynthetic antennae. From Synechocystis sp. (strain PCC 6803 / Kazusa).
   2201..2305    +  CDS            COX8A (fragment): COX8A_BOVIN - Also known as COX8, COX8L. Experimental evidence at protein level: Swiss-Prot protein existence level 1. Component of the cytochrome c oxidase, the last enzyme in the mitochondrial electron transport chain which drives oxidative phosphorylation. The respiratory chain contains 3 multisubunit complexes succinate dehydrogenase (complex II, CII), ubiquinol- cytochrome c oxidoreductase (cytochrome b-c1 complex, complex III, CIII) and cytochrome c oxidase (complex IV, CIV), that cooperate to transfer electrons derived from NADH and succinate to molecular oxygen, creating an electrochem
   2303..2326    +  CDS            3xFLAG (fragment): three tandem FLAG® epitope tags
   2330..3058    +  CDS            pcyA: PCYA_NOSS1 - Experimental evidence at protein level: Swiss-Prot protein existence level 1. Catalyzes the four-electron reduction of biliverdin IX-alpha (2-electron reduction at both the A and D rings); the reaction proceeds via an isolatable 2-electron intermediate, 181,182-dihydrobiliverdin. Upon overexpression in E.coli with PCB:ferredoxin oxidoreductase, CpeS and either CpcB or PecB permits synthesis of phycocyanin-coupled CpcB or PecB. From Nostoc sp. (strain PCC 7120 / SAG 25.82 / UTEX 2576).
   3102..3431    +  promoter       SV40 promoter: SV40 enhancer and early promoter
   3441..4040    +  CDS            PuroR: puromycin N-acetyltransferase; pac from Streptomyces alboniger; confers resistance to puromycin
   4134..4331    +  CDS            nef (fragment): NEF_HV1Z2 - Experimental evidence at protein level: Swiss-Prot protein existence level 1. Extracellular Nef protein targets CD4(+) T-lymphocytes for apoptosis by interacting with CXCR4 surface receptors. From Human immunodeficiency virus type 1 group M subtype D (isolate Z2/CDC-Z34) (HIV-1).
   4333..4566    +  LTR            3' LTR (ΔU3): self-inactivating 3' long terminal repeat (LTR) from HIV-1
   4723..4947    +  polyA_signal   bGH poly(A) signal: bovine growth hormone polyadenylation signal
   4951..4972    +  promoter       SV40 promoter (fragment): SV40 enhancer and early promoter
   5043..5147    +  promoter       AmpR promoter: bla
   5148..6008    +  CDS            AmpR: β-lactamase; bla; confers resistance to ampicillin, carbenicillin, and related antibiotics
   6179..6767    +  rep_origin     ori: high-copy-number ColE1/pMB1/pBR322/pUC origin of replication
   6925..7254    +  CDS            nef (fragment): NEF_HV1BR - Experimental evidence at protein level: Swiss-Prot protein existence level 1. Extracellular Nef protein targets CD4(+) T-lymphocytes for apoptosis by interacting with CXCR4 surface receptors (PubMed:14990729). From Human immunodeficiency virus type 1 group M subtype B (isolate BRU/LAI) (HIV-1).
   7302..7559    +  LTR            5' LTR (truncated): truncated 5' long terminal repeat (LTR) from HIV-1
   7606..7731    +  misc_feature   HIV-1 Ψ: packaging signal of human immunodeficiency virus type 1
   7715..8053    +  CDS            HIV-1 gag (fragment): gag protein from human immunodeficiency virus 1; gag
   8224..8457    +  misc_feature   RRE: The Rev response element (RRE) of HIV-1 allows for Rev-dependent mRNA export from the nucleus to the cytoplasm.
   8834..8934    +  CDS            Rev (fragment): human immunodeficiency virus 1 (HIV-1) Rev protein; rev; enhances nuclear export of unspliced and incompletely spliced viral mRNAs
   8973..9090    +  misc_feature   cPPT/CTS: central polypurine tract and central termination sequence of HIV-1
   9146..9212    +  CDS            small t antigen (fragment): SV40 (simian virus 40) small t antigen
