[The description below was written by a language model from this plasmid's Addgene catalogue record and pLannotate feature annotations shown in this document.]
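Description:
pPKm-234 is a self-inactivating HIV-1-based lentiviral transfer vector built on the pSIN backbone, about 9.2 kb in the sequenced record. It is propagated in bacteria through a high-copy ColE1/pUC-type origin with ampicillin selection from the β-lactamase gene. The viral portion carries a truncated 5' LTR, the Ψ packaging signal with a gag fragment, the Rev response element, the cPPT/CTS and a ΔU3 3' LTR followed by a bGH polyadenylation signal. Together these allow the genomic RNA to be packaged when helper functions are supplied in trans, exported in a Rev-dependent manner, and integrated as a provirus whose LTR promoter activity is disabled. Short nef, Rev and SV40 small t matches appear to be residual backbone sequences.

The payload is a bicistronic cassette driven by the constitutive human EF-1α promoter. It encodes heme oxygenase-1 (HO1) and phycocyanobilin:ferredoxin oxidoreductase (PcyA), each preceded by a mitochondrial targeting sequence that annotates as a COX8A presequence. According to the catalogue entry the two are separated by a P2A peptide, so they are released as distinct proteins, although the P2A is not called as a feature. A FLAG-type epitope fragment lies just upstream of PcyA. The catalogue attributes both enzymes to Synechococcus sp., whereas the automated annotation matched them most closely to Synechocystis and Nostoc homologues. HO1 opens the heme ring to give biliverdin, and PcyA reduces biliverdin to phycocyanobilin. A downstream SV40 promoter–puromycin resistance cassette permits selection of transduced mammalian cells. The associated publication indicates that the construct is used to produce the phycocyanobilin chromophore inside cells, making PhyB-based optogenetic systems fully genetically encoded.
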