Addgene plasmid #90507: pPKm-234
Purpose: pSIN - EF-1alpha - MTS sHO1 - P2A - MTS - sPCYA, vector encoding for mitochondrial-tagged Synechococcus sp. Heme Oxigenase-1 (HO1) and Phycocyanobilin:ferredoxin oxireductase (PcyA), under EF-1alpha promoter
Depositing lab: Todd Coleman. Depositing organization: University of California, San Diego (UCSD). Publication: Biosynthesis of Orthogonal Molecules Using Ferredoxin and Ferredoxin-NADP(+) Reductase Systems Enables Genetically Encoded PhyB Optogenetics. Kyriakakis P, Catanho M, Hoffner N, Thavarajah W, Hu VJ, Chao SS, Hsu A, Pham V, Naghavian L, Dozier LE, Patrick GN, Coleman TP. ACS Synth Biol. 2018 Feb 16;7(2):706-717. doi: 10.1021/acssynbio.7b00413. Epub 2018 Jan 24. PubMed 29301067.
Backbone
  Vector backbone: pSIN
  Vector type: Lentiviral
Growth in bacteria
  Bacterial resistance: Ampicillin, 100 μg/mL
  Growth temperature: 37°C
  Growth strain: NEB Stable
  Copy number: High Copy
Gene/Insert
  Gene/Insert name: mito-sHO1, mito-sPCYA
  Cloning method: Restriction Enzyme; 5′ cloning site unknown (unknown if destroyed); 3′ cloning site unknown (unknown if destroyed)
Terms and licenses: Academic/Nonprofit Terms; Industry Terms: Not Available to Industry
How to cite: pPKm-234 was a gift from Todd Coleman (Addgene plasmid # 90507 ; http://n2t.net/addgene:90507 ; RRID:Addgene_90507)
